>Addgene plasmid #19666 | pGC308 | depositor full sequence | sequence record 9298 | Author sequence
AAGCTTGCATGCCTGCAGGTCGACTCTAGACCGCGGTTTTGGCGCGGATCCACTAGTTCTAGCTTCAAAA
GCGCTCTGAAGTTCCTATACTTTCTAGAGAATAGGAACTTCGGAATAGGAACTTCAAGATCCCCGGGGTA
TGTTTCGAATGATACTAACATAACATAGAACATTTTCAGGAGCTCAGAAAAAATGACTGCTCCAAAGAAG
AAGCGTAAGGTACCGGTAGAAAAAATGAGTAAAGGAGAAGAACTTTTCACTGGAGTTGTCCCAATTCTTG
TTGAATTAGATGGTGATGTTAATGGGCACAAATTTTCTGTCAGTGGAGAGGGTGAAGGTGATGCAACATA
CGGAAAACTTACCCTTAAATTTATTTGCACTACTGGAAAACTACCTGTTCCATGGGTAAGTTTAAACATA
TATATACTAACTAACCCTGATTATTTAAATTTTCAGCCAACACTTGTCACTACTTTCGGTTATGGTCTTC
AATGCTTCGCCAGATACCCAGATCATATGAAACAGCATGACTTTTTCAAGAGTGCCATGCCCGAAGGTTA
TGTACAGGAAAGAACTATATTTTTCAAAGATGACGGGAACTACAAGACACGTAAGTTTAAACAGTTCGGT
ACTAACTAACCATACATATTTAAATTTTCAGGTGCTGAAGTCAAGTTTGAAGGTGATACCCTTGTTAATA
GAATCGAGTTAAAAGGTATTGATTTTAAAGAAGATGGAAACATTCTTGGACACAAATTGGAATACAACTA
TAACTCACACAATGTATACATCATGGCAGACAAACAAAAGAATGGAATCAAAGTTGTAAGTTTAAACATG
ATTTTACTAACTAACTAATCTGATTTAAATTTTCAGAACTTCAAAATTAGACACAACATTGAAGATGGAA
GCGTTCAACTAGCAGACCATTATCAACAAAATACTCCAATTGGCGATGGCCCTGTCCTTTTACCAGACAA
CCATTACCTGTCCTACCAATCTGCCCTTTCGAAAGATCCCAACGAAAAGAGAGACCACATGGTCCTTCTT
GAGTTTGTAACAGCTGCTGGGATTACACATGGCATGGATGAACTATACAAATAGCATTCGTAGAATTGTA
AGTTTAAACTTTCTCATACTAACTAACGCGCTCTATTTAAATTTTCAGAATTCGCTAGCCGGCCATACAA
GTAATCCGGATGATCGACGCCAACGTCGTTGAATTTTCAAATTTTAAATACTGAATATTTGTTTTTTTTC
CTATTATTTATTTATTCTCTTTGTGTTTTTTTTCTTGCTTTCTAAAAAATTAATTCAATCCAAATCTAAA
CATGAGCGGTTTTTTTTCTCTTTCCGTCTCCCAATTCGTATTCCGCTCCTCTCATCTGAACACAATGTGC
AAGTTTATTTATCTTCTCGCTTTCATTTCATTAGGACGTGGGGGGAATTGGTGGAAGGGGGAAACACACA
AAAGGATGATGGAAATGAAATAAGGACACACAATATGCAACAACATTCAATTCAGAAATATGGAGGAAGG
TTTAAAAGAAAACATAAAAATATATAGAGGAGGAAGGAAAACTAGTAAAAAATAAGCAAAGAAATTAGGC
GAACGATGAGAATTGTCCTCGCTTGGGCCCTTTCGTCTCGCGCGTTTCGGTGATGACGGTGAAAACCTCT
GACACATGCAGCTCCCGGAGACGGTCACAGCTTGTCTGTAAGCGGATGCCGGGAGCAGACAAGCCCGTCA
GGGCGCGTCAGCGGGTGTTGGCGGGTGTCGGGGCTGGCTTAACTATGCGGCATCAGAGCAGATTGTACTG
AGAGTGCACCATATGCGGTGTGAAATACCGCACAGATGCGTAAGGAGAAAATACCGCATCAGGCGGCCTT
AAGGGCCTCGTGATACGCCTATTTTTATAGGTTAATGTCATGATAATAATGGTTTCTTAGACGTCAGGTG
GCACTTTTCGGGGAAATGTGCGCGGAACCCCTATTTGTTTATTTTTCTAAATACATTCAAATATGTATCC
GCTCATGAGACAATAACCCTGATAAATGCTTCAATAATATTGAAAAAGGAAGAGTATGAGTATTCAACAT
TTCCGTGTCGCCCTTATTCCCTTTTTTGCGGCATTTTGCCTTCCTGTTTTTGCTCACCCAGAAACGCTGG
TGAAAGTAAAAGATGCTGAAGATCAGTTGGGTGCACGAGTGGGTTACATCGAACTGGATCTCAACAGCGG
TAAGATCCTTGAGAGTTTTCGCCCCGAAGAACGTTTTCCAATGATGAGCACTTTTAAAGTTCTGCTATGT
GGCGCGGTATTATCCCGTATTGACGCCGGGCAAGAGCAACTCGGTCGCCGCATACACTATTCTCAGAATG
ACTTGGTTGAGTACTCACCAGTCACAGAAAAGCATCTTACGGATGGCATGACAGTAAGAGAATTATGCAG
TGCTGCCATAACCATGAGTGATAACACTGCGGCCAACTTACTTCTGACAACGATCGGAGGACCGAAGGAG
CTAACCGCTTTTTTGCACAACATGGGGGATCATGTAACTCGCCTTGATCGTTGGGAACCGGAGCTGAATG
AAGCCATACCAAACGACGAGCGTGACACCACGATGCCTGTAGCAATGGCAACAACGTTGCGCAAACTATT
AACTGGCGAACTACTTACTCTAGCTTCCCGGCAACAATTAATAGACTGGATGGAGGCGGATAAAGTTGCA
GGACCACTTCTGCGCTCGGCCCTTCCGGCTGGCTGGTTTATTGCTGATAAATCTGGAGCCGGTGAGCGTG
GGTCTCGCGGTATCATTGCAGCACTGGGGCCAGATGGTAAGCCCTCCCGTATCGTAGTTATCTACACGAC
GGGGAGTCAGGCAACTATGGATGAACGAAATAGACAGATCGCTGAGATAGGTGCCTCACTGATTAAGCAT
TGGTAACTGTCAGACCAAGTTTACTCATATATACTTTAGATTGATTTAAAACTTCATTTTTAATTTAAAA
GGATCTAGGTGAAGATCCTTTTTGATAATCTCATGACCAAAATCCCTTAACGTGAGTTTTCGTTCCACTG
AGCGTCAGACCCCGTAGAAAAGATCAAAGGATCTTCTTGAGATCCTTTTTTTCTGCGCGTAATCTGCTGC
TTGCAAACAAAAAAACCACCGCTACCAGCGGTGGTTTGTTTGCCGGATCAAGAGCTACCAACTCTTTTTC
CGAAGGTAACTGGCTTCAGCAGAGCGCAGATACCAAATACTGTCCTTCTAGTGTAGCCGTAGTTAGGCCA
CCACTTCAAGAACTCTGTAGCACCGCCTACATACCTCGCTCTGCTAATCCTGTTACCAGTGGCTGCTGCC
AGTGGCGATAAGTCGTGTCTTACCGGGTTGGACTCAAGACGATAGTTACCGGATAAGGCGCAGCGGTCGG
GCTGAACGGGGGGTTCGTGCACACAGCCCAGCTTGGAGCGAACGACCTACACCGAACTGAGATACCTACA
GCGTGAGCATTGAGAAAGCGCCACGCTTCCCGAAGGGAGAAAGGCGGACAGGTATCCGGTAAGCGGCAGG
GTCGGAACAGGAGAGCGCACGAGGGAGCTTCCAGGGGGAAACGCCTGGTATCTTTATAGTCCTGTCGGGT
TTCGCCACCTCTGACTTGAGCGTCGATTTTTGTGATGCTCGTCAGGGGGGCGGAGCCTATGGAAAAACGC
CAGCAACGCGGCCTTTTTACGGTTCCTGGCCTTTTGCTGGCCTTTTGCTCACATGTTCTTTCCTGCGTTA
TCCCCTGATTCTGTGGATAACCGTATTACCGCCTTTGAGTGAGCTGATACCGCTCGCCGCAGCCGAACGA
CCGAGCGCAGCGAGTCAGTGAGCGAGGAAGCGGAAGAGCGCCCAATACGCAAACCGCCTCTCCCCGCGCG
TTGGCCGATTCATTAATGCAGCTGGCACGACAGGTTTCCCGACTGGAAAGCGGGCAGTGAGCGCAACGCA
ATTAATGTGAGTTAGCTCACTCATTAGGCACCCCAGGCTTTACACTTTATGCTTCCGGCTCGTATGTTGT
GTGGAATTGTGAGCGGATAACAATTTCACACAGGAAACAGCTATGACCATGATTACGCCAAGCTGTAAGT
TTAAACATGATCTTACTAACTAACTATTCTCATTTAAATTTTCAGAGCTTAAAAATGGCTGAAATCACTC
ACAACGATGGATACGCTAACAACTTGGAAATGAAAT
Features (pLannotate 1.2.2; 13 found; start..end, strand, type, name):
      1..30      -  misc_feature   MCS (fragment): pUC18/19 multiple cloning site
     46..62      -  misc_feature   MCS (fragment): pBluescript multiple cloning site
     78..125     -  protein_bind   FRT: FLP-mediated recombination occurs in the 8-bp core sequence TCTAGAAA (Turan and Bode, 2011). FLP recombinase from the Saccharomyces cerevisiae 2μ plasmid
    238..1101    +  CDS            cpCitrine: cpCitrine is a basic (constitutively fluorescent) green/yellow fluorescent protein published in 2001, derived from Aequorea victoria.
   1647..1682    +  CDS            rop (fragment): Rop protein, which maintains plasmids at low copy number; rop
   1784..1883    +  misc_feature   bom (fragment): basis of mobility region from pBR322
   1981..2085    +  promoter       AmpR promoter: bla
   2086..2946    +  CDS            AmpR: β-lactamase; bla; confers resistance to ampicillin, carbenicillin, and related antibiotics
   3117..3705    +  rep_origin     ori: high-copy-number ColE1/pMB1/pBR322/pUC origin of replication
   3888..3980    +  CDS            lacI (fragment): lac repressor; lacI; The lac repressor binds to the lac operator to inhibit transcription in E. coli. This inhibition can be relieved by adding lactose or isopropyl-β-D-thiogalactopyranoside (IPTG).
   3993..4014    +  protein_bind   CAP binding site: CAP binding activates transcription in the presence of cAMP. E. coli catabolite activator protein
   4029..4059    +  promoter       lac promoter: promoter for the E. coli lac operon
   4067..4083    +  protein_bind   lac operator: The lac repressor binds to the lac operator to inhibit transcription in E. coli. This inhibition can be relieved by adding lactose or isopropyl-β-D-thiogalactopyranoside (IPTG). lac repressor encoded by lacI
