[The description below was written by a language model from this plasmid's Addgene catalogue record and pLannotate feature annotations shown in this document.]
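Description:
pGC308 is a small (about 4.2 kb) ampicillin-resistant plasmid built on the pGC295 backbone and catalogued as a worm expression, FLP/FRT vector. It forms part of a "FLP-Out" toolkit for controlled gene expression in Caenorhabditis elegans. In E. coli it is maintained at high copy through a ColE1/pUC-type origin and selected through the bla (AmpR) gene with its own promoter. The remaining bacterial annotations (lac promoter, operator and CAP site, lacI, rop and bom fragments, and pieces of pUC and pBluescript polylinkers) are remnants of the cloning backbone rather than functional parts of the payload.

The insert, named <*iA-1xNLS-YFP::let-858(3'), pairs one FRT site, the yeast 2μ FLP recombinase target, with a downstream yellow fluorescent protein reporter. The reporter carries one N-terminal nuclear localization signal, and the insert name indicates it is followed by the C. elegans let-858 3' region, a commonly used worm 3' UTR. The feature table shows the FRT just beside the polylinker and an Aequorea victoria-derived reading frame after it. The annotation software labels that frame cpCitrine, which most likely reflects its closest match to the YFP variant. The let-858 3' sequence, the NLS and the "iA" element are not annotated separately, and the record does not define "iA".

No worm promoter is listed in either the catalogue fields or the feature table, so the plasmid appears to be a promoterless module. In a FLP-out design, such an FRT-reporter unit would sit downstream of a promoter and an FRT-flanked stop or first-gene cassette. FLP-mediated excision would then switch on nuclear YFP, though the record does not spell out this plasmid's exact role.
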