Addgene plasmid #19666: pGC308
Depositing lab: Jane Hubbard. Depositing organization: NYU Grossman School of Medicine. Publication: A "FLP-Out" system for controlled gene expression in Caenorhabditis elegans. Voutev R, Hubbard EJ. Genetics. 2008 Sep;180(1):103-19. doi: 10.1534/genetics.108.090274. PubMed 18723890.
Backbone
  Vector backbone: pGC295
  Vector type: Worm Expression ; FLP/FRT
Growth in bacteria
  Bacterial resistance: Ampicillin, 100 μg/mL
  Growth temperature: 37°C
  Growth strain: DH5alpha
  Copy number: High Copy
Gene/Insert
  Gene/Insert name: <*iA-1xNLS-YFP::let-858(3’)
  Species: C. elegans (nematode), S. cerevisiae (budding yeast); A. victoria
  Tag / fusion protein: 1xNLS (N terminal on insert)
  Cloning method: Restriction Enzyme
  Sequencing primers: 5′ M13R
Terms and licenses: Academic/Nonprofit Terms; Industry Terms: Not Available to Industry
How to cite: pGC308 was a gift from Jane Hubbard (Addgene plasmid # 19666 ; http://n2t.net/addgene:19666 ; RRID:Addgene_19666)
