>Addgene plasmid #19666 | pGC308 | addgene partial sequence | sequence record 25491 | 19666 with M13R
GATCTTACTAACTAACTATTCTCATTTAAATTTTCAGAGCTTAAAAATGGCTGAAATCACTCACAACGAT
GGATACGCTAACAACTTGGAAATGAAATAAGCTTGCATGCCTGCAGGTCGACTCTAGACCGCGGTTTTGG
CGCGGATCCACTAGTTCTAGCTTCAAAAGCGCTCTGAAGTTCCTATACTTTCTAGAGAATAGGAACTTCG
GAATAGGAACTTCAAGATCCCCGGGGTATGTTTCGAATGATACTAACATAACATAGAACATTTTCAGGAG
CTCAGAAAAAATGACTGCTCCAAAGAAGAAGCGTAAGGTACCGGTAGAAAAAATGAGTAAAGGAGAAGAA
CTTTTCACTGGAGTTGTCCCAATTCTTGTTGAATTAGATGGTGATGTTAATGGGCACAAATTTTCTGTCA
GTGGAGAGGGTGAAGGTGATGCAACATACGGAAAACTTACCCTTAAATTTATTTGCACTACTGGAAAACT
ACCTGTTCCATGGGTAAGTTTAAACATATATATACTAACTAACCCTGATTATTTAAATTTTCAGCCAACA
CTTGTCACTACTTTCGGTTATGG
